Addgene plasmid #84501: V1-MESA-45F-Tev
Purpose: MESA protease chain with V1-MESA ectodomain, 45 extracellular linkers, a flag tag, and Tev protease
Depositing lab: Joshua Leonard. Depositing organization: Northwestern University. Publication: Rewiring human cellular input-output using modular extracellular sensors. Schwarz KA, Daringer NM, Dolberg TB, Leonard JN. Nat Chem Biol. 2016 Dec 12. doi: 10.1038/nchembio.2253. PubMed 27941759.
Backbone
  Vector backbone: pAAV
  Backbone manufacturer: Stratagene
  Backbone size w/o insert (bp): 5520
  Total vector size (bp): 7194
  Vector type: Mammalian Expression, AAV
Growth in bacteria
  Bacterial resistance: Ampicillin, 100 μg/mL
  Growth temperature: 37°C
  Growth strain: NEB Stable
  Copy number: Low Copy
Gene/Insert
  Gene/Insert name: V1-MESA-45F-Tev
  Species: H. sapiens (human), Synthetic
  Insert size (bp): 1674
  Promoter: CMV
  Tag / fusion protein: Flag (N terminal on insert)
  Cloning method: Restriction Enzyme; 5′ cloning site NheI (not destroyed); 3′ cloning site NotI (not destroyed)
  Sequencing primers: 5′ CGCAAATGGGCGGTAGGCGTG; 3′ TAGAAGGCACAGTCGAGG
Terms and licenses: Academic/Nonprofit Terms; Industry Terms: Not Available to Industry
How to cite: V1-MESA-45F-Tev was a gift from Joshua Leonard (Addgene plasmid # 84501 ; http://n2t.net/addgene:84501 ; RRID:Addgene_84501)
