[The description below was written by a language model from this plasmid's Addgene catalogue record, the feature table of its GenBank file and pLannotate feature annotations shown in this document.]
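Description:
V1-MESA-45F-Tev is a 7.2 kb mammalian expression plasmid built on the Stratagene pAAV backbone and encoding the protease chain of a MESA (modular extracellular sensor architecture) synthetic receptor. The expression cassette lies between two AAV2 inverted terminal repeats, so in principle it could be packaged into recombinant AAV, although the record only classifies it as a mammalian expression/AAV vector. In bacteria it replicates from a ColE1/pUC-type origin and is selected with ampicillin through the β-lactamase gene. The catalogue lists it as low copy and grown in a recombination-deficient strain, a common precaution for ITR-containing plasmids. An f1 origin and scattered fragments of lacZα, M13 genes, bom, rop and lacI are backbone remnants with no evident role.

The 1.7 kb insert, cloned between NheI and NotI, is driven by the CMV immediate-early enhancer and promoter. A T7 promoter and a Kozak consensus lie upstream of the coding region, and a β-globin polyadenylation signal lies downstream. The annotated open reading frame begins with an immunoglobulin kappa light-chain variable segment followed by a heavy-chain variable-like segment. This arrangement is consistent with a single-chain antibody fragment forming the "V1" ligand-binding ectodomain, but the record does not name the target ligand. Next come the extracellular linker (the "45" in the name) and a Flag tag, neither annotated in the feature table. A CD28-derived fragment, probably the transmembrane anchor, follows, and then intracellular TEV protease.

In the MESA design, ligand-induced dimerisation brings this protease chain next to a partner target chain. TEV then cleaves the partner to release a transcription factor, converting an extracellular signal into programmed gene expression. The separate GenBank record covers only 997 bp around the T7 promoter and translation start site.
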