Features (pLannotate 1.2.2; 23 found; start..end, strand, type, name):
    175..554     +  enhancer       CMV enhancer: human cytomegalovirus immediate early enhancer
    555..758     +  promoter       CMV promoter: human cytomegalovirus (CMV) immediate early promoter
    754..787     +  LTR            5' LTR (truncated) (fragment): truncated 5' long terminal repeat (LTR) from HIV-1
    803..821     +  promoter       T7 promoter: promoter for bacteriophage T7 RNA polymerase
    865..1188    +  CDS            IGKV1-39 (fragment): KV139_HUMAN - Experimental evidence at protein level: Swiss-Prot protein existence level 1. V region of the variable domain of immunoglobulin light chains that participates in the antigen recognition (PubMed:24600447). Immunoglobulins, also known as antibodies, are membrane-bound or secreted glycoproteins produced by B lymphocytes. In the recognition phase of humoral immunity, the membrane-bound immunoglobulins serve as receptors which, upon binding of a specific antigen, trigger the clonal expansion and differentiation of B lymphocytes into immunoglobulins- secreting plasma cells. Secreted im
   1273..1620    +  CDS            HV01_CANLF: Experimental evidence at protein level: Swiss-Prot protein existence level 1. From Canis lupus familiaris (Dog) (Canis familiaris).
   1744..1806    +  CDS            Cd28 (fragment): CD28_MOUSE - Experimental evidence at protein level: Swiss-Prot protein existence level 1. Involved in T-cell activation, the induction of cell proliferation and cytokine production and promotion of T-cell survival. Enhances the production of IL4 and IL10 in T-cells in conjunction with TCR/CD3 ligation and CD40L costimulation. From Mus musculus (Mouse).
   1816..2517    +  CDS            TEV protease: tobacco etch virus protease (Kapust et al., 2001)
   2522..2545    -  misc_feature   MCS (fragment): pBluescript multiple cloning site
   2560..2637    +  CDS            HBB (fragment): HBB_PONPY - Experimental evidence at transcript level: Swiss-Prot protein existence level 2. Involved in oxygen transport from the lung to the various peripheral tissues. From Pongo pygmaeus (Bornean orangutan).
   2641..3033    +  polyA_signal   β-globin poly(A): human β-globin polyadenylation signal
   3394..3521    +  repeat_region  AAV2 ITR (fragment): inverted terminal repeat of adeno-associated virus serotype 2 inverted
   3519..3591    +  CDS            lacZα (fragment): LacZα fragment of β-galactosidase; lacZ fragment
   3600..3953    +  CDS            M13 gene IV (fragment) (sequence partly withheld): pIV; IV; phage assembly
   3941..4396    +  rep_origin     f1 ori (sequence partly withheld): f1 bacteriophage origin of replication; arrow indicates direction of (+) strand synthesis
   4459..4862    +  CDS            M13 gene II (fragment) (sequence partly withheld): pII; II; replication
   4869..4968    -  misc_feature   bom (fragment): basis of mobility region from pBR322
   5070..5105    -  CDS            rop (fragment): Rop protein, which maintains plasmids at low copy number; rop
   5200..5304    +  promoter       AmpR promoter: bla
   5305..6165    +  CDS            AmpR: β-lactamase; bla; confers resistance to ampicillin, carbenicillin, and related antibiotics
   6336..6924    +  rep_origin     ori: high-copy-number ColE1/pMB1/pBR322/pUC origin of replication
   7107..7161    +  CDS            lacI (fragment): lac repressor; lacI; The lac repressor binds to the lac operator to inhibit transcription in E. coli. This inhibition can be relieved by adding lactose or isopropyl-β-D-thiogalactopyranoside (IPTG).
   7160..99      -  repeat_region  AAV2 ITR (across the origin): inverted terminal repeat of adeno-associated virus serotype 2 inverted
>Addgene plasmid #84501 | V1-MESA-45F-Tev | depositor full sequence | sequence record 161519 | Full plasmid sequence
GGGCAAAGCCCGGGCGTCGGGCGACCTTTGGTCGCCCGGCCTCAGTGAGCGAGCGAGCGCGCAGAGAGGG
AGTGGCCAACTCCATCACTAGGGGTTCCTTGTAGTTAATGATTAACCCGCCATGCTACTTATCTACGTAG
CCATGCTCTAGGGATCCGGCCAGATATACGCGTTGACATTGATTATTGACTAGTTATTAATAGTAATCAA
TTACGGGGTCATTAGTTCATAGCCCATATATGGAGTTCCGCGTTACATAACTTACGGTAAATGGCCCGCC
TGGCTGACCGCCCAACGACCCCCGCCCATTGACGTCAATAATGACGTATGTTCCCATAGTAACGCCAATA
GGGACTTTCCATTGACGTCAATGGGTGGAGTATTTACGGTAAACTGCCCACTTGGCAGTACATCAAGTGT
ATCATATGCCAAGTACGCCCCCTATTGACGTCAATGACGGTAAATGGCCCGCCTGGCATTATGCCCAGTA
CATGACCTTATGGGACTTTCCTACTTGGCAGTACATCTACGTATTAGTCATCGCTATTACCATGGTGATG
CGGTTTTGGCAGTACATCAATGGGCGTGGATAGCGGTTTGACTCACGGGGATTTCCAAGTCTCCACCCCA
TTGACGTCAATGGGAGTTTGTTTTGGCACCAAAATCAACGGGACTTTCCAAAATGTCGTAACAACTCCGC
CCCATTGACGCAAATGGGCGGTAGGCGTGTACGGTGGGAGGTCTATATAAGCAGAGCTCTCTGGCTAACT
AGAGAACCCACTGCTTACTGGCTTATCGAAATTAATACGACTCACTATAGGGAGACCCAAGCTGGCTAGC
GCCATCATGGCTTGGACCAGCTTAATTCTTAGCTTGCTTGCCCTGTGCAGCGGTGCATCATCTGACATAC
AGATGACTCAGTCACCTAGCAGTCTGTCTGCTTCAGTCGGTGATAGGGTAACTATCACCTGTCGGGCATC
TCAGGATGTGTCCACGGCAGTTGCCTGGTACCAGCAGAAGCCCGGCAAGGCGCCTAAGTTGCTTATCTAT
TCAGCTTCATTTTTGTATAGTGGGGTGCCTAGCCGGTTTAGCGGAAGTGGTTCTGGCACAGACTTCACTT
TGACAATCAGTTCCCTCCAACCGGAGGATTTCGCTACCTACTACTGTCAGCAGGGGTACGGAAACCCCTT
TACGTTTGGACAGGGCACTAAAGTGGAGATTAAGAGGGGAGGCGGAGGCTCCGGTGGGGGAGGCTCTGGT
GGTGGAGGTAGCGAGGTTCAGCTGGTGGAAAGTGGTGGCGGACTAGTACAGCCAGGCGGCTCCCTGCGGC
TGAGTTGCGCCGCGAGTGGCTTTACTATATCTGACTATTGGATCCATTGGGTCAGGCAAGCCCCTGGGAA
AGGATTGGAGTGGGTTGCTGGTATTACCCCCGCAGGTGGGTATACTTATTATGCAGATAGCGTGAAAGGG
AGGTTCACCATCTCTGCAGACACAAGCAAGAACACGGCCTACCTACAGATGAACTCTCTGAGGGCAGAGG
ACACTGCCGTCTACTATTGCGCCCGATTTGTGTTTTTTCTACCCTACGCCATGGACTATTGGGGACAGGG
GACATTGGTAGGCGCCGGGACAGGAGGGTCTGGGGGTGGCACTGGCGGATCTGGAGGAGACTACAAGGAC
GATGACGACAACGGCGGATCGGGGGGGTCTGGTGGTAGTGGCGGTTCGGGGGGAGGTACCGGTCTGGTCG
TGGTTGCTGGAGTCCTGTTTTGTTATGGCTTGCTAGTGACAGTGGCTCTTTGTGTTGAAAACGAGAGCTT
GTTTAAGGGGCCGCGTGATTACAACCCGATATCGAGCACCATTTGTCATTTGACGAATGAATCTGATGGG
CACACAACATCGTTGTATGGTATTGGATTTGGTCCCTTCATCATTACAAACAAGCACTTGTTTAGAAGAA
ATAATGGAACACTGTTGGTCCAATCACTACATGGTGTATTCAAGGTCAAGAACACCACGACTTTGCAACA
ACACCTCATTGATGGGAGGGACATGATAATTATTCGCATGCCTAAGGATTTCCCACCATTTCCTCAAAAG
CTGAAATTTAGAGAGCCACAAAGGGAAGAGCGCATATGTCTTGTGACAACCAACTTCCAAACTAAGAGCA
TGTCTAGCATGGTGTCAGACACTAGTTGCACATTCCCTTCATCTGATGGCATATTCTGGAAGCATTGGAT
TCAAACCAAGGATGGGCAGTGTGGCAGTCCATTAGTATCAACTAGAGATGGGTTCATTGTTGGTATACAC
TCAGCATCGAATTTCACCAACACAAACAATTATTTCACAAGCGTGCCGAAAAACTTCATGGAATTGTTGA
CAAATCAGGAGGCGCAGCAGTGGGTTAGTGGTTGGCGATTAAATGCTGACTCAGTATTGTGGGGGGGCCA
TAAAGTTTTCATGGTGAAACCTGAAGAGCCTTTTCAGCCAGTTAAGGAAGCGACTCAACTCATGAATTAG
TAGCGGCCGCCACCGCGGTGGAGCTGTTTAAACCTCGAGCAATTCACCCCACCAGTGCAGGCTGCCTATC
AGAAAGTGGTGGCTGGTGTGGCTAATGCCCTGGCCCACAAGTATCACTAAGCTCGCTTTCTTGCTGTCCA
ATTTCTATTAAAGGTTCCTTTGTTCCCTAAGTCCAACTACTAAACTGGGGATATTATGAAGGGCCTTGAG
CATCTGGATTCTGCCTAATAAAAAACATTTATTTTCATTGCAATGATGTATTTAAATTATTTCTGAATAT
TTTACTAAAAAGGGAATGTGGGAGGTCAGTGCATTTAAAACATAAAGAAATGAAGAGCTAGTTCAAACCT
TGGGAAAATACACTATATCTTAAACTCCATGAAAGAAGGTGAGGCTGCAAACAGTAATGCACATTGGCAA
CAGCCCCTGATGCCTATGCCTTATTCATCCCTCAGAAAAGGATTCAAGTAGAGGCTTGATTTGGAGGTTA
AAGTTTTGCTATGCTGTATTTTACATTACTTATTGTTTTAGCTGTCCTCATGAATGTCTTTTCACTACCC
ATTTGCTTATCCTGCATCTCTCAGCCTTGACTCCACTCAGTTCTCTTGCTTAGAGATACCACCTTTCCCC
TGAAGTGTTCCTTCCATGTTTTACGGCGAGATGGTTTCTCCTCGCCTGGCCACTCAGCCTTAGTTGTCTC
TGTTGTCTTATAGAGGTCTACTTGAAGAAGGAAAAACAGGGGGCATGGTTTGACTGTCCTGTGAGCCCTT
CTTCCCTGCCTCCCCCACTCACAGTGACCCGGAATCCCTCGACATGGCAGTCTAGAGCATGGCTACGTAG
ATAAGTAGCATGGCGGGTTAATCATTAACTACAAGGAACCCCTAGTGATGGAGTTGGCCACTCCCTCTCT
GCGCGCTCGCTCGCTCACTGAGGCCGGGCGACCAAAGGTCGCCCGACGCCCGGGCTTTGCCCGGGCGGCC
TCAGTGAGCGAGCGAGCGCGCCAGCTGGCGTAATAGCGAAGAGGCCCGCACCGATCGCCCTTCCCAACAG
TTGCGCAGCCTGAATGGCGAATGGAATTCCAGACGATTGAGCGTCAAAATGTAGGTATTTCCATGAGCGT
TTTTCCT
[38 nt withheld, positions 3648-3685]
C
[378 nt withheld, positions 3687-4064]
C
[91 nt withheld, positions 4066-4156]
A
[49 nt withheld, positions 4158-4206]
CCTTTGACGTTGGAGTCCACGTTCTTT
[37 nt withheld, positions 4234-4270]
ACCCTATCTCGGTCTATTCTTTTGATTTATAAGGGATTTTGCCGATTTCGGCCTATTGGTTAAAAAATGA
GCTGATTTAACAAAAATTTAACGCGAATTTTAACAAAAT
[37 nt withheld, positions 4380-4416]
T
[100 nt withheld, positions 4418-4517]
CTCAGGCAATGACCTGATAGCCTTTGTAG
[69 nt withheld, positions 4547-4615]
T
[44 nt withheld, positions 4617-4660]
ACCTACACATTACTCA
[44 nt withheld, positions 4677-4720]
TTGCGTTGAAATAAAGGCTTCTCCC
[83 nt withheld, positions 4746-4828]
TTCTTTGCCTTGCCTGTATGATTTATTGGATGTTGGAATTCCTGATGCGGTATTTTCTCCTTACGCATCT
GTGCGGTATTTCACACCGCATATGGTGCACTCTCAGTACAATCTGCTCTGATGCCGCATAGTTAAGCCAG
CCCCGACACCCGCCAACACCCGCTGACGCGCCCTGACGGGCTTGTCTGCTCCCGGCATCCGCTTACAGAC
AAGCTGTGACCGTCTCCGGGAGCTGCATGTGTCAGAGGTTTTCACCGTCATCACCGAAACGCGCGAGACG
AAAGGGCCTCGTGATACGCCTATTTTTATAGGTTAATGTCATGATAATAATGGTTTCTTAGACGTCAGGT
GGCACTTTTCGGGGAAATGTGCGCGGAACCCCTATTTGTTTATTTTTCTAAATACATTCAAATATGTATC
CGCTCATGAGACAATAACCCTGATAAATGCTTCAATAATATTGAAAAAGGAAGAGTATGAGTATTCAACA
TTTCCGTGTCGCCCTTATTCCCTTTTTTGCGGCATTTTGCCTTCCTGTTTTTGCTCACCCAGAAACGCTG
GTGAAAGTAAAAGATGCTGAAGATCAGTTGGGTGCACGAGTGGGTTACATCGAACTGGATCTCAACAGCG
GTAAGATCCTTGAGAGTTTTCGCCCCGAAGAACGTTTTCCAATGATGAGCACTTTTAAAGTTCTGCTATG
TGGCGCGGTATTATCCCGTATTGACGCCGGGCAAGAGCAACTCGGTCGCCGCATACACTATTCTCAGAAT
GACTTGGTTGAGTACTCACCAGTCACAGAAAAGCATCTTACGGATGGCATGACAGTAAGAGAATTATGCA
GTGCTGCCATAACCATGAGTGATAACACTGCGGCCAACTTACTTCTGACAACGATCGGAGGACCGAAGGA
GCTAACCGCTTTTTTGCACAACATGGGGGATCATGTAACTCGCCTTGATCGTTGGGAACCGGAGCTGAAT
GAAGCCATACCAAACGACGAGCGTGACACCACGATGCCTGTAGCAATGGCAACAACGTTGCGCAAACTAT
TAACTGGCGAACTACTTACTCTAGCTTCCCGGCAACAATTAATAGACTGGATGGAGGCGGATAAAGTTGC
AGGACCACTTCTGCGCTCGGCCCTTCCGGCTGGCTGGTTTATTGCTGATAAATCTGGAGCCGGTGAGCGT
GGGTCTCGCGGTATCATTGCAGCACTGGGGCCAGATGGTAAGCCCTCCCGTATCGTAGTTATCTACACGA
CGGGGAGTCAGGCAACTATGGATGAACGAAATAGACAGATCGCTGAGATAGGTGCCTCACTGATTAAGCA
TTGGTAACTGTCAGACCAAGTTTACTCATATATACTTTAGATTGATTTAAAACTTCATTTTTAATTTAAA
AGGATCTAGGTGAAGATCCTTTTTGATAATCTCATGACCAAAATCCCTTAACGTGAGTTTTCGTTCCACT
GAGCGTCAGACCCCGTAGAAAAGATCAAAGGATCTTCTTGAGATCCTTTTTTTCTGCGCGTAATCTGCTG
CTTGCAAACAAAAAAACCACCGCTACCAGCGGTGGTTTGTTTGCCGGATCAAGAGCTACCAACTCTTTTT
CCGAAGGTAACTGGCTTCAGCAGAGCGCAGATACCAAATACTGTCCTTCTAGTGTAGCCGTAGTTAGGCC
ACCACTTCAAGAACTCTGTAGCACCGCCTACATACCTCGCTCTGCTAATCCTGTTACCAGTGGCTGCTGC
CAGTGGCGATAAGTCGTGTCTTACCGGGTTGGACTCAAGACGATAGTTACCGGATAAGGCGCAGCGGTCG
GGCTGAACGGGGGGTTCGTGCACACAGCCCAGCTTGGAGCGAACGACCTACACCGAACTGAGATACCTAC
AGCGTGAGCTATGAGAAAGCGCCACGCTTCCCGAAGGGAGAAAGGCGGACAGGTATCCGGTAAGCGGCAG
GGTCGGAACAGGAGAGCGCACGAGGGAGCTTCCAGGGGGAAACGCCTGGTATCTTTATAGTCCTGTCGGG
TTTCGCCACCTCTGACTTGAGCGTCGATTTTTGTGATGCTCGTCAGGGGGGCGGAGCCTATGGAAAAACG
CCAGCAACGCGGCCTTTTTACGGTTCCTGGCCTTTTGCTGGCCTTTTGCTCACATGTTCTTTCCTGCGTT
ATCCCCTGATTCTGTGGATAACCGTATTACCGCCTTTGAGTGAGCTGATACCGCTCGCCGCAGCCGAACG
ACCGAGCGCAGCGAGTCAGTGAGCGAGGAAGCGGAAGAGCGCCCAATACGCAAACCGCCTCTCCCCGCGC
GTTGGCCGATTCATTAATGCAGCAGCTGCGCGCTCGCTCGCTCACTGAGGCCGCCC
