LOCUS       Exported 997 bp ds-DNA linear SYN 06-JUN-2021
DEFINITION  MESA protease chain with V1-MESA ectodomain, 45 extracellular
            linkers, a flag tag, and Tev protease.
ACCESSION   .
VERSION     .
KEYWORDS    V1-MESA-45F-Tev
SOURCE      synthetic DNA construct
  ORGANISM  synthetic DNA construct
REFERENCE   1 (bases 1 to 997)
  AUTHORS   Schwarz KA, Daringer NM, Dolberg TB, Leonard JN
  TITLE     Rewiring human cellular input-output using modular extracellular
            sensors.
  JOURNAL   Nat Chem Biol. 2016 Dec 12. doi: 10.1038/nchembio.2253.
  PUBMED    27941759
REFERENCE   2 (bases 1 to 997)
  AUTHORS   .
  TITLE     Direct Submission
  JOURNAL   Exported Jun 6, 2021 from SnapGene Server 1.1.58
            http://www.snapgene.com
FEATURES             Location/Qualifiers
     source          1..997
                     /organism="synthetic DNA construct"
                     /mol_type="other DNA"
     primer_bind     49..68
                     /label=T7
                     /note="T7 promoter, forward primer"
     promoter        49..67
                     /label=T7 promoter
                     /note="promoter for bacteriophage T7 RNA polymerase"
     regulatory      87..96
                     /regulatory_class="other"
                     /note="vertebrate consensus sequence for strong initiation
                     of translation (Kozak, 1987)"
ORIGIN
        1 agctctctgg ctaactagag aacccactgc ttactggctt atcgaaatta atacgactca
       61 ctatagggag acccaagctg gctagcgcca ccatggcttg gaccagctta attcttagct
      121 tgcttgccct gtgcagcggt gcatcatctg acatacagat gactcagtca cctagcagtc
      181 tgtctgcttc agtcggtgat agggtaacta tcacctgtcg ggcatctcag gatgtgtcca
      241 cggcagttgc ctggtaccag cagaagcccg gcaaggcgcc taagttgctt atctattcag
      301 cttcattttt gtatagtggg gtgcctagcc ggtttagcgg aagtggttct ggcacagact
      361 tcactttgac aatcagttcc ctccaaccgg aggatttcgc tacctactac tgtcagcagg
      421 ggtacggaaa cccctttacg tttggacagg gcactaaagt ggagattaag aggggaggcg
      481 gaggctccgg tgggggaggc tctggtggtg gaggtagcga ggttcagctg gtggaaagtg
      541 gtggcggact agtacagcca ggcggctccc tgcggctgag ttgcgccgcg agtggcttta
      601 ctatatctga ctattggatc cattgggtca ggcaagcccc tgggaaagga ttggagtggg
      661 ttgctggtat tacccccgca ggtgggtata cttattatgc agatagcgtg aaagggaggt
      721 tcaccatctc tgcagacaca agcaagaaca cggcctacct acagatgaac tctctgaggg
      781 cagaggacac tgccgtctac tattgcgccc gatttgtgtt ttttctaccc tacgccatgg
      841 actattgggg acaggggaca ttggtaggcg ccgggacagg agggtctggg ggtggcactg
      901 gcggatctgg aggagactac aaggacgatg acgacaacgg cggatcgggg gggtctggtg
      961 gtagtggcgg ttcgggggga ggtaccggtc tggtcgt
//
