>Addgene plasmid #84501 | V1-MESA-45F-Tev | addgene partial sequence | sequence record 167087 | hbeta-globpA-R2 5'-GATGCTCAAGGCCCTTCATA-3'
AAGGAACCTTTAATAGAAATTGGACAGCAAGAAAGCGAGCTTAGTGATACTTGTGGGCCAGGGCATTAGC
CACACCAGCCACCACTTTCTGATAGGCAGCCTGCACTGGTGGGGTGAATTGCTCGAGGTTTAAACAGCTC
CACCGCGGTGGCGGCCGCTACTAATTCATGAGTTGAGTCGCTTCCTTAACTGGCTGAAAAGGCTCTTCAG
GTTTCACCATGAAAACTTTATGGCCCCCCCACAATACTGAGTCAGCATTTAATCGCCAACCACTAACCCA
CTGCTGCGCCTCCTGATTTGTCAACAATTCCATGAAGTTTTTCGGCACGCTTGTGAAATAATTGTTTGTG
TTGGTGAAATTCGATGCTGAGTGTATACCAACAATGAACCCATCTCTAGTTGATACTAATGGACTGCCAC
ACTGCCCATCCTTGGTTTGAATCCAATGCTTCCAGAATATGCCATCAGATGAAGGGAATGTGCAACTAGT
GTCTGACACCATGCTAGACATGCTCTTAGTTTGGAAGTTGGTTGTCACAAGACATATGCGCTCTTCCCTT
TGTGGCTCTCTAAATTTCAGCTTTTGAGGAAATGGTGGGAAATCCTTAGGCATGCGAATAATTATCATGT
CCCTCCCATCAATGAGGTGTTGTTGCAAAGTCGTGGTGTTCTTGACCTTGAATACACCATGTAGTGATTG
GACCAACAGTGTTCCATTATTTCTTCTAAACAAGTGCTTGTTTGTAATGATGAAGGGACCAAATCCAATA
CCATACAACGATGTTGTGTGCCCATCAGATTCATTCGTCAAATGACAAATGGTGCTCGATATCGGGTTGT
AATCACGCGGCCCCTTAAACAAGCTCTCGTTTT
